Addgene plasmid #107548: pAAV-syn-AICD-IRES-hrGFP
Purpose: high transduction efficiency AAV-mediated synapsin promoter-dependent expression of AICD (last 50 amino acids of APP) and IRES-mediated co-expression of hrGFP
Depositing lab: Hélène Marie. Depositing organization: CNRS UMR 7275, Institut de Pharmacologie Moleculaire et Cellulaire (IPMC). Publication: Physiological and pathophysiological control of synaptic GluN2B-NMDA receptors by the C-terminal domain of amyloid precursor protein. Pousinha PA, Mouska X, Raymond EF, Gwizdek C, Dhib G, Poupon G, Zaragosi LE, Giudici C, Bethus I, Pacary E, Willem M, Marie H. Elife. 2017 Jul 6;6. doi: 10.7554/eLife.25659. PubMed 28682239.
Backbone
  Vector backbone: pAAV-syn-GFP
  Backbone manufacturer: Addgene plasmid #58867
  Modifications to backbone: GFP was replaced by AICD-IRES-hrGFP between the BamHI and EcoRI site.
  Vector type: AAV
Growth in bacteria
  Bacterial resistance: Ampicillin, 100 μg/mL
  Growth temperature: 37°C
  Growth strain: NEB Stable
  Copy number: Low Copy
Gene/Insert
  Gene/Insert name: AICD
  Species: H. sapiens (human)
  Mutation: None
  Entrez Gene: APP (a.k.a. AAA, ABETA, ABPP, AD1, APPI, CTFgamma, CVAP, PN-II, PN2, alpha-sAPP, preA4)
  Promoter: human synapsin
  Cloning method: Restriction Enzyme; 5′ cloning site BamHI (not destroyed); 3′ cloning site EcoRI (not destroyed)
  Sequencing primers: 5′ CTGCGTATGAGTGCAAG; 3′ cagcgtatccacatagcg
Terms and licenses: Academic/Nonprofit Terms; Industry Terms: Not Available to Industry
How to cite: pAAV-syn-AICD-IRES-hrGFP was a gift from Hélène Marie (Addgene plasmid # 107548 ; http://n2t.net/addgene:107548 ; RRID:Addgene_107548)
