[The description below was written by a language model from this plasmid's Addgene catalogue record and the feature table of its GenBank file.]
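Description:
pAAV-syn-AICD-IRES-hrGFP is a 6,271 bp AAV transfer plasmid built on the pAAV-syn-GFP backbone, in which the original GFP was replaced by an AICD-IRES-hrGFP cassette cloned between BamHI and EcoRI sites, both of which are retained. The expression unit is flanked by AAV2 inverted terminal repeats, which allow the intervening DNA to be replicated and packaged into recombinant AAV particles when the usual helper functions are supplied in trans. In bacteria the plasmid is maintained through a ColE1/pUC-type origin and selected with ampicillin via the bla gene. An f1 phage origin is also present. The catalogue lists it as low copy even though the origin is annotated as a high-copy type, and a recombination-reducing strain is specified, as is common for ITR-containing plasmids.

Between the ITRs, the human synapsin I promoter restricts expression to neurons. It is followed by a Kozak consensus and the human AICD coding region, the last 50 amino acids of the amyloid precursor protein (APP), with no mutations recorded. AICD itself is not annotated as a feature, but the gap between the Kozak sequence and an annotated 3xFLAG coding segment fits its position. The feature table therefore suggests a C-terminal 3xFLAG tag, although the catalogue entry does not mention one. An EMCV IRES then drives cap-independent translation of humanized Renilla GFP (hrGFP) from the same transcript, so transduced neurons are fluorescently marked without fusing the reporter to AICD. A WPRE enhances transcript stability and expression, and the human growth hormone polyadenylation signal terminates the message. The construct is intended for high-efficiency AAV-mediated overexpression of AICD in neurons, and the associated work examined how the APP C-terminal domain controls synaptic GluN2B-containing NMDA receptors.
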