LOCUS       Exported 6271 bp ds-DNA circular SYN 12-MAY-2021
DEFINITION  high transduction efficiency AAV-mediated synapsin
            promoter-dependent expression of AICD (last 50 amino acids of APP)
            and IRES-mediated co-expression of hrGFP .
ACCESSION   .
VERSION     .
KEYWORDS    pAAV-syn-AICD-IRES-hrGFP
SOURCE      synthetic DNA construct
  ORGANISM  synthetic DNA construct
REFERENCE   1 (bases 1 to 6271)
  AUTHORS   Pousinha PA, Mouska X, Raymond EF, Gwizdek C, Dhib G, Poupon G,
            Zaragosi LE, Giudici C, Bethus I, Pacary E, Willem M, Marie H
  TITLE     Physiological and pathophysiological control of synaptic GluN2B-NMDA
            receptors by the C-terminal domain of amyloid precursor protein.
  JOURNAL   Elife. 2017 Jul 6;6. doi: 10.7554/eLife.25659.
  PUBMED    28682239
REFERENCE   2 (bases 1 to 6271)
  AUTHORS   .
  TITLE     Direct Submission
  JOURNAL   Exported May 12, 2021 from SnapGene Server 1.1.58
            http://www.snapgene.com
FEATURES             Location/Qualifiers
     source          1..6271
                     /organism="synthetic DNA construct"
                     /mol_type="other DNA"
     repeat_region   22..151
                     /label=AAV2 ITR (alternate)
                     /note="Functional equivalent of wild-type AAV2 ITR"
     promoter        362..809
                     /label=hSyn promoter
                     /note="human synapsin I promoter; confers neuron-specific
                     expression (Kugler et al., 2003)"
     regulatory      822..831
                     /regulatory_class="other"
                     /note="vertebrate consensus sequence for strong initiation
                     of translation (Kozak, 1987)"
     CDS             990..1061
                     /codon_start=1
                     /product="three tandem FLAG(R) epitope tags"
                     /label=3xFLAG
                     /translation="DYKDDDDKDYKDDDDKDYKDDDDK"
     misc_feature    1097..1680
                     /label=IRES2
                     /note="internal ribosome entry site (IRES) of the
                     encephalomyocarditis virus (EMCV)"
     primer_bind     complement(1264..1281)
                     /label=IRES reverse
                     /note="IRES internal ribosome entry site, reverse primer.
                     Also called pCDH-rev"
     primer_bind     1491..1510
                     /label=IRES-F
                     /note="IRES internal ribosome entry site, forward primer"
     CDS             1681..2400
                     /codon_start=1
                     /product="humanized Renilla green fluorescent protein"
                     /label=hrGFP
                     /note="mammalian codon-optimized"
                     /translation="MVSKQILKNTGLQEIMSFKVNLEGVVNNHVFTMEGCGKGNILFGN
                     QLVQIRVTKGAPLPFAFDILSPAFQYGNRTFTKYPEDISDFFIQSFPAGFVYERTLRYE
                     DGGLVEIRSDINLIEEMFVYRVEYKGRNFPNDGPVMKKTITGLQPSFEVVYMNDGVLVG
                     QVILVYRLNSGKFYSCHMRTLMKSKGVVKDFPEYHFIQHRLEKTYVEDGGFVEQHETAI
                     AQLTSLGKPLGSLHEWV"
     misc_feature    2425..3013
                     /label=WPRE
                     /note="woodchuck hepatitis virus posttranscriptional
                     regulatory element"
     primer_bind     complement(2478..2498)
                     /label=WPRE-R
                     /note="WPRE, reverse primer"
     CDS             complement(2896..2907)
                     /codon_start=1
                     /product="Factor Xa recognition and cleavage site"
                     /label=Factor Xa site
                     /translation="IEGR"
     polyA_signal    3033..3509
                     /label=hGH poly(A) signal
                     /note="human growth hormone polyadenylation signal"
     primer_bind     complement(3232..3251)
                     /label=hGH-PA-R
                     /note="Human growth hormone terminator, reverse primer"
     repeat_region   3555..3695
                     /label=AAV2 ITR
                     /note="inverted terminal repeat of adeno-associated virus
                     serotype 2"
     repeat_region   3555..3684
                     /label=AAV2 ITR
     rep_origin      3770..4225
                     /direction=RIGHT
                     /label=f1 ori
                     /note="f1 bacteriophage origin of replication; arrow
                     indicates direction of (+) strand synthesis"
     primer_bind     complement(3857..3876)
                     /label=F1ori-R
                     /note="F1 origin, reverse primer"
     primer_bind     4067..4088
                     /label=F1ori-F
                     /note="F1 origin, forward primer"
     primer_bind     complement(4242..4261)
                     /label=pRS-marker
                     /note="pRS vectors, use to sequence yeast selectable
                     marker"
     primer_bind     4361..4383
                     /label=pGEX 3'
                     /note="pGEX vectors, reverse primer"
     primer_bind     complement(4421..4439)
                     /label=pBRforEco
                     /note="pBR322 vectors, upsteam of EcoRI site, forward
                     primer"
     promoter        4507..4611
                     /gene="bla"
                     /label=AmpR promoter
     CDS             4612..5472
                     /codon_start=1
                     /gene="bla"
                     /product="beta-lactamase"
                     /label=AmpR
                     /note="confers resistance to ampicillin, carbenicillin, and
                     related antibiotics"
                     /translation="MSIQHFRVALIPFFAAFCLPVFAHPETLVKVKDAEDQLGARVGYI
                     ELDLNSGKILESFRPEERFPMMSTFKVLLCGAVLSRIDAGQEQLGRRIHYSQNDLVEYS
                     PVTEKHLTDGMTVRELCSAAITMSDNTAANLLLTTIGGPKELTAFLHNMGDHVTRLDRW
                     EPELNEAIPNDERDTTMPVAMATTLRKLLTGELLTLASRQQLIDWMEADKVAGPLLRSA
                     LPAGWFIADKSGAGERGSRGIIAALGPDGKPSRIVVIYTTGSQATMDERNRQIAEIGAS
                     LIKHW"
     primer_bind     complement(4830..4849)
                     /label=Amp-R
                     /note="Ampicillin resistance gene, reverse primer"
     rep_origin      5643..6231
                     /direction=RIGHT
                     /label=ori
                     /note="high-copy-number ColE1/pMB1/pBR322/pUC origin of
                     replication"
     primer_bind     6132..6151
                     /label=pBR322ori-F
                     /note="pBR322 origin, forward primer"
ORIGIN
        1 gctggccttt tgctcacatg tcctgcaggc agctgcgcgc tcgctcgctc actgaggccg
       61 cccgggcgtc gggcgacctt tggtcgcccg gcctcagtga gcgagcgagc gcgcagagag
      121 ggagtggcca actccatcac taggggttcc tgcggccgca cgcgttgcaa agatggataa
      181 agttttaaac agagaggaat ctttgcagct aatggacctt ctaggtcttg aaaggagtgg
      241 gaattggctc cggtgcccgt cagtgggcag agcgcacatc gcccacagtc cccgagaagt
      301 tggggggagg ggtcggcagc aaatggttaa ttaatctaga ctgcagaggg ccctgcgtat
      361 gagtgcaagt gggttttagg accaggatga ggcggggtgg gggtgcctac ctgacgaccg
      421 accccgaccc actggacaag cacccaaccc ccattcccca aattgcgcat cccctatcag
      481 agagggggag gggaaacagg atgcggcgag gcgcgtgcgc actgccagct tcagcaccgc
      541 ggacagtgcc ttcgcccccg cctggcggcg cgcgccaccg ccgcctcagc actgaaggcg
      601 cgctgacgtc actcgccggt cccccgcaaa ctccccttcc cggccacctt ggtcgcgtcc
      661 gcgccgccgc cggcccagcc ggaccgcacc acgcgaggcg cgagataggg gggcacgggc
      721 gcgaccatct gcgctgcggc gccggcgact cagcgctgcc tcagtctgcg gtgggcagcg
      781 gaggagtcgt gtcgtgcctg agagcgcagt cgagaggatc cgccaccatg gtgatgctga
      841 agaagaaaca gtacacatcc attcatcatg gtgtggtgga ggttgacgcc gctgtcaccc
      901 cagaggagcg ccacctgtcc aagatgcagc agaacggcta cgaaaatcca acctacaagt
      961 tctttgagca gatgcagaac tgactcgagg actacaagga tgacgatgac aaggattaca
     1021 aagacgacga tgataaggac tataaggatg atgacgacaa ataatagcaa ttcctcgacg
     1081 actgcatagg gttacccccc tctccctccc ccccccctaa cgttactggc cgaagccgct
     1141 tggaataagg ccggtgtgcg tttgtctata tgttattttc caccatattg ccgtcttttg
     1201 gcaatgtgag ggcccggaaa cctggccctg tcttcttgac gagcattcct aggggtcttt
     1261 cccctctcgc caaaggaatg caaggtctgt tgaatgtcgt gaaggaagca gttcctctgg
     1321 aagcttcttg aagacaaaca acgtctgtag cgaccctttg caggcagcgg aaccccccac
     1381 ctggcgacag gtgcctctgc ggccaaaagc cacgtgtata agatacacct gcaaaggcgg
     1441 cacaacccca gtgccacgtt gtgagttgga tagttgtgga aagagtcaaa tggctctcct
     1501 caagcgtatt caacaagggg ctgaaggatg cccagaaggt accccattgt atgggatctg
     1561 atctggggcc tcggtgcaca tgctttacat gtgtttagtc gaggttaaaa aacgtctagg
     1621 ccccccgaac cacggggacg tggttttcct ttgaaaaaca cgatgataat ggccacaacc
     1681 atggtgagca agcagatcct gaagaacacc ggcctgcagg agatcatgag cttcaaggtg
     1741 aacctggagg gcgtggtgaa caaccacgtg ttcaccatgg agggctgcgg caagggcaac
     1801 atcctgttcg gcaaccagct ggtgcagatc cgcgtgacca agggcgcccc cctgcccttc
     1861 gccttcgaca tcctgagccc cgccttccag tacggcaacc gcaccttcac caagtacccc
     1921 gaggacatca gcgacttctt catccagagc ttccccgccg gcttcgtgta cgagcgcacc
     1981 ctgcgctacg aggacggcgg cctggtggag atccgcagcg acatcaacct gatcgaggag
     2041 atgttcgtgt accgcgtgga gtacaagggc cgcaacttcc ccaacgacgg ccccgtgatg
     2101 aagaagacca tcaccggcct gcagcccagc ttcgaggtgg tgtacatgaa cgacggcgtg
     2161 ctggtgggcc aggtgatcct ggtgtaccgc ctgaacagcg gcaagttcta cagctgccac
     2221 atgcgcaccc tgatgaagag caagggcgtg gtgaaggact tccccgagta ccacttcatc
     2281 cagcaccgcc tggagaagac ctacgtggag gacggcggct tcgtggagca gcacgagacc
     2341 gccatcgccc agctgaccag cctgggcaag cccctgggca gcctgcacga gtgggtgtaa
     2401 gaattccgta caaagcttat cgataatcaa cctctggatt acaaaatttg tgaaagattg
     2461 actggtattc ttaactatgt tgctcctttt acgctatgtg gatacgctgc tttaatgcct
     2521 ttgtatcatg ctattgcttc ccgtatggct ttcattttct cctccttgta taaatcctgg
     2581 ttgctgtctc tttatgagga gttgtggccc gttgtcaggc aacgtggcgt ggtgtgcact
     2641 gtgtttgctg acgcaacccc cactggttgg ggcattgcca ccacctgtca gctcctttcc
     2701 gggactttcg ctttccccct ccctattgcc acggcggaac tcatcgccgc ctgccttgcc
     2761 cgctgctgga caggggctcg gctgttgggc actgacaatt ccgtggtgtt gtcggggaaa
     2821 tcatcgtcct ttccttggct gctcgcctat gttgccacct ggattctgcg cgggacgtcc
     2881 ttctgctacg tcccttcggc cctcaatcca gcggaccttc cttcccgcgg cctgctgccg
     2941 gctctgcggc ctcttccgcg tcttcgcctt cgccctcaga cgagtcggat ctccctttgg
     3001 gccgcctccc cgcatcgata ccggctcgag acgggtggca tccctgtgac ccctccccag
     3061 tgcctctcct ggccctggaa gttgccactc cagtgcccac cagccttgtc ctaataaaat
     3121 taagttgcat cattttgtct gactaggtgt ccttctataa tattatgggg tggagggggg
     3181 tggtatggag caaggggcaa gttgggaaga caacctgtag ggcctgcggg gtctattggg
     3241 aaccaagctg gagtgcagtg gcacaatctt ggctcactgc aatctccgcc tcctgggttc
     3301 aagcgattct cctgcctcag cctcccgagt tgttgggatt ccaggcatgc atgaccaggc
     3361 tcagctaatt tttgtttttt tggtagagac ggggtttcac catattggcc aggctggtct
     3421 ccaactccta atctcaggtg atctacccac cttggcctcc caaattgctg ggattacagg
     3481 cgtgaaccac tgctcccttc cctgtccttc tcgagctgat tttgtaggta accacgtgcg
     3541 gaccgagcgg ccgcaggaac ccctagtgat ggagttggcc actccctctc tgcgcgctcg
     3601 ctcgctcact gaggccgggc gaccaaaggt cgcccgacgc ccgggctttg cccgggcggc
     3661 ctcagtgagc gagcgagcgc gcagctgcct gcaggggcgc ctgatgcggt attttctcct
     3721 tacgcatctg tgcggtattt cacaccgcat annnnnnnnn nnnnnnnnnn nnnnnnnnnn
     3781 nnnnnnnnnn nnnnnnnnnn nnnnnnnnnn nnnnnnnnnn nnnnnnnnnn nnnnnnnnnn
     3841 nnnnnntnnn nnnnnnnnnn nnnnnnnnnn nnnnnnnnnn nnnnnnnnnn nnncnnnnnn
     3901 nnnnnnnnnn nnnnnnnnnn nnnnnnnnnn nnnnnnnnnn nnnnnnnnnn nnnnnnnnnn
     3961 nnnnnnnnnn nnnnnnnnnn nnnnnnnnnn nnnnnnnnnn nnnnnnnnnn nnnnnnnnnn
     4021 nnnnnnnnnn nnnnnccttt gacgttggag tccacgttct ttaatagtgg actcttgttc
     4081 caaactggaa caacactcaa ctctatctcg ggctattctt ttgatttata agggattttg
     4141 ccgatttcgg tctattggtt aaaaaatgag ctgatttaac aaaaatttaa cgcgaatttt
     4201 aacaaaatat taacgtttac aattttatgg tgcactctca gtacaatctg ctctgatgcc
     4261 gcatagttaa gccagccccg acacccgcca acacccgctg acgcgccctg acgggcttgt
     4321 ctgctcccgg catccgctta cagacaagct gtgaccgtct ccgggagctg catgtgtcag
     4381 aggttttcac cgtcatcacc gaaacgcgcg agacgaaagg gcctcgtgat acgcctattt
     4441 ttataggtta atgtcatgat aataatggtt tcttagacgt caggtggcac ttttcgggga
     4501 aatgtgcgcg gaacccctat ttgtttattt ttctaaatac attcaaatat gtatccgctc
     4561 atgagacaat aaccctgata aatgcttcaa taatattgaa aaaggaagag tatgagtatt
     4621 caacatttcc gtgtcgccct tattcccttt tttgcggcat tttgccttcc tgtttttgct
     4681 cacccagaaa cgctggtgaa agtaaaagat gctgaagatc agttgggtgc acgagtgggt
     4741 tacatcgaac tggatctcaa cagcggtaag atccttgaga gttttcgccc cgaagaacgt
     4801 tttccaatga tgagcacttt taaagttctg ctatgtggcg cggtattatc ccgtattgac
     4861 gccgggcaag agcaactcgg tcgccgcata cactattctc agaatgactt ggttgagtac
     4921 tcaccagtca cagaaaagca tcttacggat ggcatgacag taagagaatt atgcagtgct
     4981 gccataacca tgagtgataa cactgcggcc aacttacttc tgacaacgat cggaggaccg
     5041 aaggagctaa ccgctttttt gcacaacatg ggggatcatg taactcgcct tgatcgttgg
     5101 gaaccggagc tgaatgaagc cataccaaac gacgagcgtg acaccacgat gcctgtagca
     5161 atggcaacaa cgttgcgcaa actattaact ggcgaactac ttactctagc ttcccggcaa
     5221 caattaatag actggatgga ggcggataaa gttgcaggac cacttctgcg ctcggccctt
     5281 ccggctggct ggtttattgc tgataaatct ggagccggtg agcgtgggtc tcgcggtatc
     5341 attgcagcac tggggccaga tggtaagccc tcccgtatcg tagttatcta cacgacgggg
     5401 agtcaggcaa ctatggatga acgaaataga cagatcgctg agataggtgc ctcactgatt
     5461 aagcattggt aactgtcaga ccaagtttac tcatatatac tttagattga tttaaaactt
     5521 catttttaat ttaaaaggat ctaggtgaag atcctttttg ataatctcat gaccaaaatc
     5581 ccttaacgtg agttttcgtt ccactgagcg tcagaccccg tagaaaagat caaaggatct
     5641 tcttgagatc ctttttttct gcgcgtaatc tgctgcttgc aaacaaaaaa accaccgcta
     5701 ccagcggtgg tttgtttgcc ggatcaagag ctaccaactc tttttccgaa ggtaactggc
     5761 ttcagcagag cgcagatacc aaatactgtt cttctagtgt agccgtagtt aggccaccac
     5821 ttcaagaact ctgtagcacc gcctacatac ctcgctctgc taatcctgtt accagtggct
     5881 gctgccagtg gcgataagtc gtgtcttacc gggttggact caagacgata gttaccggat
     5941 aaggcgcagc ggtcgggctg aacggggggt tcgtgcacac agcccagctt ggagcgaacg
     6001 acctacaccg aactgagata cctacagcgt gagctatgag aaagcgccac gcttcccgaa
     6061 gggagaaagg cggacaggta tccggtaagc ggcagggtcg gaacaggaga gcgcacgagg
     6121 gagcttccag ggggaaacgc ctggtatctt tatagtcctg tcgggtttcg ccacctctga
     6181 cttgagcgtc gatttttgtg atgctcgtca ggggggcgga gcctatggaa aaacgccagc
     6241 aacgcggcct ttttacggtt cctggccttt t
//
